Addgene plasmid #43370: II-GCCT
Depositing lab: Chad Cowan & Kiran Musunuru. Depositing organization: Harvard University. Publication: A TALEN Genome-Editing System for Generating Human Stem Cell-Based Disease Models. Ding Q, Lee YK, Schaefer EA, Peters DT, Veres A, Kim K, Kuperwasser N, Motola DL, Meissner TB, Hendriks WT, Trevisan M, Gupta RM, Moisan A, Banks E, Friesen M, Schinzel RT, Xia F, Tang A, Xia Y, Figueroa E, Wann A, Ahfeldt T, Daheron L, Zhang F, Rubin LL, Peng LF, Chung RT, Musunuru K, Cowan CA. Cell Stem Cell. 2012 Dec 12. pii: S1934-5909(12)00645-5. doi: 10.1016/j.stem.2012.11.011. PubMed 23246482.
Backbone
  Vector backbone: pCRII-TOPO
  Backbone manufacturer: Invitrogen
  Backbone size w/o insert (bp): 3973
  Vector type: Bacterial Cloning
Growth in bacteria
  Bacterial resistance: Ampicillin and Kanamycin, 100 & 50 μg/mL
  Growth temperature: 37°C
  Growth strain: Top10
  Copy number: High Copy
Gene/Insert
  Gene/Insert name: II-GCCT
  Species: Synthetic
  Insert size (bp): 426
  Cloning method: TOPO Cloning
  Sequencing primers: 5′ T7; 3′ M13-rev
Terms and licenses: Academic/Nonprofit Terms; Industry Terms: Not Available to Industry
How to cite: II-GCCT was a gift from Chad Cowan & Kiran Musunuru (Addgene plasmid # 43370 ; http://n2t.net/addgene:43370 ; RRID:Addgene_43370)
