[The description below was written by a language model from this plasmid's Addgene catalogue record.]
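Description:
II-GCCT is a bacterial cloning plasmid built on the commercial pCRII-TOPO backbone (about 4.0 kb without insert), carrying a 426 bp synthetic insert introduced by TOPO cloning. It is a high-copy plasmid maintained in E. coli, and the record lists both ampicillin and kanamycin resistance, consistent with the dual markers of this backbone. The insert sits between the T7 and M13-reverse priming sites used for sequence verification. No feature table is supplied, so other backbone elements such as the origin of replication are not itemised in the record.

The plasmid has no expression function of its own. It comes from a TALEN genome-editing system developed for generating human stem cell-based disease models, and the record classifies it purely as a cloning vector holding a synthetic fragment. The name suggests its role: "GCCT" most plausibly denotes a four-nucleotide target specificity, and "II" a position within an ordered assembly. At 426 bp, the insert is about the length expected for four TAL effector repeats of roughly 34 amino acids each, which fits a pre-assembled tetramer module of repeat units, each recognising one base. This interpretation is inferred from the name, the insert size and the associated publication, and the catalogue fields do not state it explicitly. Under that reading, the plasmid would be one member of a library of such modules, from which fragments are taken and joined in order to build a custom TALE DNA-binding array for a full-length TALEN. The record does not describe the assembly scheme, the flanking sites or the destination vector.
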