>Addgene plasmid #43370 | II-GCCT | depositor partial sequence | sequence record 58635 | II-GCCT sequence 426 bps
CGTCTCGCTTAACCCCAGAGCAGGTCGTGGCAATCGCGAGCAATAACGGCGGAAAACAGGCTTTGGAAAC
GGTGCAGAGGCTCCTTCCAGTGCTGTGCCAAGCGCACGGACTCACCCCAGAGCAGGTCGTGGCGATCGCA
AGCCACGACGGAGGAAAGCAAGCCTTGGAAACAGTACAGAGGCTGTTGCCTGTGCTGTGCCAAGCGCACG
GCCTCACCCCAGAGCAGGTCGTGGCGATCGCAAGCCACGACGGAGGAAAGCAAGCCTTGGAAACAGTACA
GAGGCTGTTGCCTGTGCTGTGCCAAGCGCACGGATTAACCCCAGAGCAGGTCGTGGCCATTGCCTCGAAT
GGAGGGGGCAAACAGGCGTTGGAAACCGTACAACGATTGCTGCCGGTGCTGTGCCAAGCGCACGGGCTCA
GAGACG
