>Addgene plasmid #43370 | II-GCCT | addgene partial sequence | sequence record 61894 | M13-F20 5'-TGTAAAACGACGGCCAGT-3'
CTATAGGGCGAATTGGGCCCTCTAGATGCATGCTCGAGCGGCCGCCAGTGTGATGGATATCTGCAGAATT
CGCCCTTAGTATCTTTCCTGTGCCCACGTCTCTGAGCCCGTGCGCTTGGCACAGCACCGGCAGCAATCGT
TGTACGGTTTCCAACGCCTGTTTGCCCCCTCCATTCGAGGCAATGGCCACGACCTGCTCTGGGGTTAATC
CGTGCGCTTGGCACAGCACAGGCAACAGCCTCTGTACTGTTTCCAAGGCTTGCTTTCCTCCGTCGTGGCT
TGCGATCGCCACGACCTGCTCTGGGGTGAGGCCGTGCGCTTGGCACAGCACAGGCAACAGCCTCTGTACT
GTTTCCAAGGCTTGCTTTCCTCCGTCGTGGCTTGCGATCGCCACGACCTGCTCTGGGGTGAGTCCGTGCG
CTTGGCACAGCACTGGAAGGAGCCTCTGCACCGTTTCCAAAGCCTGTTTTCCGCCGTTATTGCTCGCGAT
TGCCACGACCTGCTCTGGGGTTAAGCGAGACGCGCTAGGACGGCATCTATATAAGGGCGAATTCCAGCAC
ACTGGCGGCCGTTACTAGTGGATCCGAGCTCGGTACCAAGCTTGGCGTAATCATGGTCATAGCTGTTTCC
TGTGTGAAATTGTTATCCGCTCACAATTCCACACAACATACGAGCCGGAAGCATAAAGTGTAAAGCCTGG
GGTGCCTAATGAGTGAGCTAACTCACATTAATTGCGTTGCGCTCACTGCCCGCTTTCCAGTCGGGAAACC
TGTCGTGCCAGCTGCATTAATGAATCGGCCAACGCGCGGGGAGAGGCGGTTTGCGTATTGGGCGCTCTTC
CGCTTCCTCGCTCACTGACTCGCTGCGCTCGGTCGTTCGGCTGCGGCGAGCGGTATCAGCTCACTCAAAG
GCGGTAATACGGTTATCCACAGAATCAGGGGATAACGCAGGAAAGAACATGTGAGCAAAAGGCCAGCAAA
A
